>Addgene plasmid #217895 | pACEBac1-PSMB1-PSMB2-PSMB3-PSMB4 | addgene full sequence | sequence record 432156 | Addgene NGS Result
CCTTTCGGGCTTTGTTAGCAGCCGGATCTTCTAGGCTCAAGCAGTGATCAGATCCAGACATGATAAGATA
CATTGATGAGTTTGGACAAACCACAACTAGAATGCAGTGAAAAAAATGCTTTATTTGTGAAATTTGTGAT
GCTATTGCTTTATTTGTAACCATTATAAGCTGCAATAAACAAGTTAACAACAACAATTGCATTCATTTTA
TGTTTCAGGTTCAGGGGGAGGTGTGGGAGGTTTTTTAAAGCAAGTAAAACCTCTACAAATGTGGTATGGC
TGATTATGATCCTCTAGTACTTCTCGACAAGCTTGTCGAGACTGCAGGCTCTAGATTCGAAAGCGGCCGC
TCATTA
[615 nt withheld, positions 357-971]
GAATTCCGCGCGCTTCGGACCGGGATCCGCGCCCGATGGTGGGACGGTATGAATAATCCGGAATATTTAT
AGGTTTTTTTATTACAAAACTGTTACGAAAACAGTAAAATACTTATTTATTTGCGAGATGGTTATCATTT
TAATTATCTCCATGATCTATTAATATTCCGGAGTAGGTCGATTTAAACATCAGGCATCATTAGGTTTATT
TAAATGGTTATGATAGTTATTGCTCAGCGGTGGCAGCAGCCAACTCAGCTTCCTTTCGGGCTTTGTTAGC
AGCCGGATCTTCTAGGCTCAAGCAGTGATCAGATCCAGACATGATAAGATACATTGATGAGTTTGGACAA
ACCACAACTAGAATGCAGTGAAAAAAATGCTTTATTTGTGAAATTTGTGATGCTATTGCTTTATTTGTAA
CCATTATAAGCTGCAATAAACAAGTTAACAACAACAATTGCATTCATTTTATGTTTCAGGTTCAGGGGGA
GGTGTGGGAGGTTTTTTAAAGCAAGTAAAACCTCTACAAATGTGGTATGGCTGATTATGATCCTCTAGTA
CTTCTCGACAAGCTTGTCGAGACTGCAGGCTCTAGATTCGAAAGCGGCCGCTCATTA
[603 nt withheld, positions 1589-2191]
GAATTCCGCGCGCTTCGGACCGGGATCTAGATTCGAAAGCGGCCGCGACAAGTGAGCTCGTCGACGTAGG
CCTTTGAATTCCGCGCGCTTCGGACCGGGATCCGCGCCCGATGGTGGGACGGTATGAATAATCCGGAATA
TTTATAGGTTTTTTTATTACAAAACTGTTACGAAAACAGTAAAATACTTATTTATTTGCGAGATGGTTAT
CATTTTAATTATCTCCATGATCTATTAATATTCCGGAGTAGGTCGATTTAAACGTGCAATAGTATCCAGT
TTATTTAAATGGTTATGATAGTTATTGCTCAGCGGTGGCAGCAGCCAACTCAGCTTCCTTTCGGGCTTTG
TTAGCAGCCGGATCTTCTAGGCTCAAGCAGTGATCAGATCCAGACATGATAAGATACATTGATGAGTTTG
GACAAACCACAACTAGAATGCAGTGAAAAAAATGCTTTATTTGTGAAATTTGTGATGCTATTGCTTTATT
TGTAACCATTATAAGCTGCAATAAACAAGTTAACAACAACAATTGCATTCATTTTATGTTTCAGGTTCAG
GGGGAGGTGTGGGAGGTTTTTTAAAGCAAGTAAAACCTCTACAAATGTGGTATGGCTGATTATGATCCTC
TAGTACTTCTCGACAAGCTTGTCGAGACTGCAGGCTCTAGATTCGAAAGCGGCCGCTTATCA
[723 nt withheld, positions 2884-3606]
GAATTCCGCGCGCTTCGGACCGGGATCCGCGCCCGATGGTGGGACGGTATGAATAATCCGGAATATTTAT
AGGTTTTTTTATTACAAAACTGTTACGAAAACAGTAAAATACTTATTTATTTGCGAGATGGTTATCATTT
TAATTATCTCCATGATCTATTAATATTCCGGAGTAGGTCGCGAATCGATACTAGTGTTTAAACTCGCTAC
CTTAGGACCGTTATAGTTACAGATAACTTCGTATAATGTATGCTATACGAAGTTATGGCGACTTCGCTGC
TGCCCAAGGTTGCCGGGTGACGCACACCGTGGAAACGGATGAAGGCACGAACCCAGTTGACATAAGCCTG
TTCGGTTCGTAAACTGTAATGCAAGTAGCGTATGCGCTCACGCAACTGGTCCAGAACCTTGACCGAACGC
AGCGGTGGTAACGGCGCAGTGGCGGTTTTCATGGCTTGTTATGACTGTTTTTTTGTACAGTCTATGCCTC
GGGCATCCAAGCAGCAAGCGCGTTACGCCGTGGGTCGATGTTTGATGTTATGGAGCAGCAACGATGTTAC
GCAGCAGCAACGATGTTACGCAGCAGGGCAGTCGCCCTAAAACAAAGTTAGGTGGCTCAAGTATGGGCAT
CATTCGCACATGTAGGCTCGGCCCTGACCAAGTCAAATCCATGCGGGCTGCTCTTGATCTTTTCGGTCGT
GAGTTCGGAGACGTAGCCACCTACTCCCAACATCAGCCGGACTCCGATTACCTCGGGAACTTGCTCCGTA
GTAAGACATTCATCGCGCTTGCTGCCTTCGACCAAGAAGCGGTTGTTGGCGCTCTCGCGGCTTACGTTCT
GCCCAAGTTTGAGCAGCCGCGTAGTGAGATCTATATCTATGATCTCGCAGTCTCCGGCGAGCACCGGAGG
CAGGGCATTGCCACCGCGCTCATCAATCTCCTCAAGCATGAGGCCAACGCGCTTGGTGCTTATGTGATCT
ACGTGCAAGCAGATTACGGTGACGATCCCGCAGTGGCTCTCTATACAAAGTTGGGCATACGGGAAGAAGT
GATGCACTTTGATATCGACCCAAGTACCGCCACCTAACAATTCGTTCAAGCCGAGATCGGCTTCCCGGCC
GCGGAGTTGTTCGGTAAATTGTCACAACGCCGCGAATATAGTCTTTACATGCCCTTGGCCACGCCCCTCT
TTAATACGACGGGCAATTTGCACTTCAGAAAATGAAGAGTTTGCTTTAGCCATAACAAAAGTCCAGTATG
CTTTTTCACAGCATAACTGGACTGATTTCAGTTTACAACTATTCTGTCTAGTTTAAGACTTTATTGTCAT
AGTTTAGATCTATTTTGTTCAGTTTAAGACTTTATTGTCCGCCCACACCCGCTTACGCAGGGCATCTGCG
CATCCACAGGAAGAGCGACCCAAGTCAATCAGGGGATAACGCAGGAAAGAACATGTGAGCAAAAGGCCAG
CAAAAGGCCAGGAACCGTAAAAAGGCCGCGTTGCTGGCGTTTTTCCATAGGCTCCGCCCCCCTGACGAGC
ATCACAAAAATCGACGCTCAAGTCAGAGGTGGCGAAACCCGACAGGACTATAAAGATACCAGGCGTTTCC
CCCTGGAAGCTCCCTCGTGCGCTCTCCTGTTCCGACCCTGCCGCTTACCGGATACCTGTCCGCCTTTCTC
CCTTCGGGAAGCGTGGCGCTTTCTCATAGCTCACGCTGTAGGTATCTCAGTTCGGTGTAGGTCGTTCGCT
CCAAGCTGGGCTGTGTGCACGAACCCCCCGTTCAGCCCGACCGCTGCGCCTTATCCGGTAACTATCGTCT
TGAGTCCAACCCGGTAAGACACGACTTATCGCCACTGGCAGCAGCCACTGGTAACAGGATTAGCAGAGCG
AGGTATGTAGGCGGTGCTACAGAGTTCTTGAAGTGGTGGCCTAACTACGGCTACACTAGAAGAACAGTAT
TTGGTATCTGCGCTCTGCTGAAGCCAGTTACCTTCGGAAAAAGAGTTGGTAGCTCTTGATCCGGCAAACA
AACCACCGCTGGTAGCGGTGGTTTTTTTGTTTGCAAGCAGCAGATTACGCGCAGAAAAAAAGGATCTCAA
GAAGATCCTTTGATCTTTTCTACGGGGTCTGACGCTCAGTGGAACGAAAACTCACGTTAAGGGATTTTGG
TCATGAGATTATCAAAAAGGATCTTCACCTAGATCCTTTTAAATTAAAAATGAAGTTTTAAATCAATCTA
AAGTATATATGAGTAAACTTGGTCTGACAGTTGACCCAAGTCAACCGGTTGTGGGCGGACAAAATAGTTG
GGAACTGGGAGGGGTGGAAATGGAGTTTTTAAGGATTATTTAGGGAAGAGTGACAAAATAGATGGGAACT
GGGTGTAGCGTCGTAAGCTAATACGAAAATTAAAAATGACAAAATAGTTTGGAACTAGATTTCACTTATC
TGGTTCCAATTAGATGGGTATACCCTAGGAAACCAAGTCAATGTCAGTGTTTATTTAAATGGTTATGATA
GTTATTGCTCAGCGGTGGCAGCAGCCAACTCAGCTTCCTTTCGGGCTTTGTTAGCAGCCGGATCTTCTAG
GCTCAAGCAGTGATCAGATCCAGACATGATAAGATACATTGATGAGTTTGGACAAACCACAACTAGAATG
CAGTGAAAAAAATGCTTTATTTGTGAAATTTGTGATGCTATTGCTTTATTTGTAACCATTATAAGCTGCA
ATAAACAAGTTAACAACAACAATTGCATTCATTTTATGTTTCAGGTTCAGGGGGAGGTGTGGGAGGTTTT
TTAAAGCAAGTAAAACCTCTACAAATGTGGTATGGCTGATTATGATCCTCTAGTACTTCTCGACAAGCTT
GTCGAGACTGCAGGCTCTAGATTCGAAAGCGGCCGCTTATCATTCAAAGCCACTGATCATGTGGGCAATA
TCCCAGTTGGTCTCTGTAGACAATGGTCCCTCTATTTCAACACCTTTTTCGGTGACAGTGGCGGTTTGAA
ACCGGTTGTAAGAACGGGCATCTCGGTAGTACAGCACTCGCATGCAGCGTTCTACTAAGTCGCGGGCCTC
GGTCTGGCTTAGCACTGGCTGCTTCTCCAGAACTTCTCGCAGCAGAGGCTGAGCCAAGTATGCACCATAA
CCAGTGGCCAGCGAAGGGGCTTCATAGGCTACACCAAGCATGTCCACATAACCGAGGAAGCTCTCTCCAT
CAGCATAGCCTCCGATGACCATGGTGTTCCACAAAGGGTTCATCTTCGAGCGCCGGCTGTACATGGCCCT
GGTCAGCCATGAATGAATAGCTCTAGGACTATAGCTGTGTCCATCTCCCAGAAGCTCCTCATCAATCACC
ATCTGGCCGAGAACTTGCTTCAAATACTGGAAATCAGCGTAGTCGCCAGAGGCACCCAGCATGGTACTGT
TGTTGACTCGCATAATGCGAGAGATGTTGCGGAAACGAGCCAAGGAGCCGTAGGATCCCAGCATGTCTGC
GGCAATCACCACTCCGCCCTCGAACTTAACGCCGAGGACTGAGGTCCCGGTCACCATGGGGTTCTGGGTC
CGCGTGATTGGACCTCTGTAAAGTGCAGACGCCGGATCCATGAAGGAATCGGGAGTGGACGGAATGCGGT
AAAACTGTCCTGGGGCCGGACCCCCCGCCCAAAGTCCGGACCGCGACCCCAAAAACGCTTCCATGAATTC
CGCGCGCTTCGGACCGGGATCCGCGCCCGATGGTGGGACGGTATGAATAATCCGGAATATTTATAGGTTT
TTTTATTACAAAACTGTTACGAAAACAGTAAAATACTTATTTATTTGCGAGATGGTTATCATTTTAATTA
TCTCCATGATCTATTAATATTCCGGAGTAGGTCGATTTAAACTAAGCTATGTGAACCGTTTATTTAAATG
GTTATGATAGTTATTGCTCAGCGGTGGCAGCAGCCAACTCAGCTT
Features (pLannotate 1.2.2; 26 found; start..end, strand, type, name):
     51..185     -  polyA_signal   SV40 poly(A) signal: SV40 polyadenylation signal
    208..291     -  CDS            large T antigen (fragment): large T antigen from SV40 (simian virus 40)
    357..971     -  CDS            PSMB3 (sequence withheld): PSB3_HUMAN - Experimental evidence at protein level: Swiss-Prot protein existence level 1. Non-catalytic component of the 20S core proteasome complex involved in the proteolytic degradation of most intracellular proteins. This complex plays numerous essential roles within the cell by associating with different regulatory particles. Associated with two 19S regulatory particles, forms the 26S proteasome and thus participates in the ATP-dependent degradation of ubiquitinated proteins. The 26S proteasome plays a key role in the maintenance of protein homeostasis by removing misfolded or damaged pr
   1036..1127    -  promoter       polyhedrin promoter: polh from Autographa californica; promoter for the baculovirus polyhedrin gene
   1205..1254    -  CDS            SET1 (fragment): solubility-enhancement tag derived from T7 phage gene 10B
   1283..1417    -  polyA_signal   SV40 poly(A) signal: SV40 polyadenylation signal
   1440..1523    -  CDS            large T antigen (fragment): large T antigen from SV40 (simian virus 40)
   1589..2191    -  CDS            PSMB2 (sequence withheld): PSB2_HUMAN - Experimental evidence at protein level: Swiss-Prot protein existence level 1. Non-catalytic component of the 20S core proteasome complex involved in the proteolytic degradation of most intracellular proteins. This complex plays numerous essential roles within the cell by associating with different regulatory particles. Associated with two 19S regulatory particles, forms the 26S proteasome and thus participates in the ATP-dependent degradation of ubiquitinated proteins. The 26S proteasome plays a key role in the maintenance of protein homeostasis by removing misfolded or damaged pr
   2331..2422    -  promoter       polyhedrin promoter: polh from Autographa californica; promoter for the baculovirus polyhedrin gene
   2500..2549    -  CDS            SET1 (fragment): solubility-enhancement tag derived from T7 phage gene 10B
   2578..2712    -  polyA_signal   SV40 poly(A) signal: SV40 polyadenylation signal
   2735..2818    -  CDS            large T antigen (fragment): large T antigen from SV40 (simian virus 40)
   2884..3606    -  CDS            PSMB1 (sequence withheld): PSB1_HUMAN - Also known as PSC5. Experimental evidence at protein level: Swiss-Prot protein existence level 1. Non-catalytic component of the 20S core proteasome complex involved in the proteolytic degradation of most intracellular proteins. This complex plays numerous essential roles within the cell by associating with different regulatory particles. Associated with two 19S regulatory particles, forms the 26S proteasome and thus participates in the ATP-dependent degradation of ubiquitinated proteins. The 26S proteasome plays a key role in the maintenance of protein homeostasis by removing mis
   3671..3762    -  promoter       polyhedrin promoter: polh from Autographa californica; promoter for the baculovirus polyhedrin gene
   3839..3872    -  protein_bind   loxP: Cre-mediated recombination occurs in the 8-bp core sequence (GCATACAT). Cre recombinase
   3943..3971    +  promoter       Pc promoter: intI1 (promoter lies within the coding sequence); class 1 integron promoter
   4160..4693    +  CDS            GmR: gentamycin acetyltransferase; aacC1; confers resistance to gentamycin
   4760..4983    +  mobile_element Tn7R: mini-Tn7 element (right end of the Tn7 transposon) Tn7
   5118..5706    -  rep_origin     ori: high-copy-number ColE1/pMB1/pBR322/pUC origin of replication
   5896..6061    +  mobile_element Tn7L: mini-Tn7 element (left end of the Tn7 transposon) Tn7
   6135..6184    -  CDS            SET1 (fragment): solubility-enhancement tag derived from T7 phage gene 10B
   6213..6347    -  polyA_signal   SV40 poly(A) signal: SV40 polyadenylation signal
   6370..6453    -  CDS            large T antigen (fragment): large T antigen from SV40 (simian virus 40)
   6519..7310    -  CDS            PSMB4: PSB4_HUMAN - Also known as PROS26. Experimental evidence at protein level: Swiss-Prot protein existence level 1. Non-catalytic component of the 20S core proteasome complex involved in the proteolytic degradation of most intracellular proteins. This complex plays numerous essential roles within the cell by associating with different regulatory particles. Associated with two 19S regulatory particles, forms the 26S proteasome and thus participates in the ATP-dependent degradation of ubiquitinated proteins. The 26S proteasome plays a key role in the maintenance of protein homeostasis by removing m
   7375..7466    -  promoter       polyhedrin promoter: polh from Autographa californica; promoter for the baculovirus polyhedrin gene
   7544..22      -  CDS            SET1 (fragment) (across the origin): solubility-enhancement tag derived from T7 phage gene 10B
