[The description below was written by a language model from this plasmid's Addgene catalogue record and pLannotate feature annotations shown in this document.]
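Description:
pACEBac1-PSMB1-PSMB2-PSMB3-PSMB4 is a baculovirus transfer plasmid built on the pACEBac1 backbone for co-expressing four human 20S proteasome core particle beta subunits in insect cells. In E. coli it replicates from a high-copy ColE1/pUC-type origin and is selected with gentamicin, resistance being provided by the aacC1 acetyltransferase gene driven by a class 1 integron Pc promoter. The catalogue lists the size as 7,496 bp, while the sequenced record annotated here is 7,571 nt, a small discrepancy the record does not explain.

The payload consists of four tandem expression cassettes in the same orientation, one each for PSMB4, PSMB1, PSMB2 and PSMB3. Each open reading frame has its own polyhedrin promoter, the very late, very strong baculoviral promoter, and its own SV40 polyadenylation signal. The short "large T antigen" and "SET1" fragments that recur alongside every cassette are most likely annotation hits within the repeated terminator and junction sequence rather than functional tags; no affinity tag or reporter is annotated on any subunit. The Tn7L and Tn7R ends mark a mini-Tn7 element that carries the cassettes and the gentamicin marker but leaves out the bacterial origin, so Tn7 transposition can move the whole array into a baculoviral bacmid in a suitable E. coli strain to produce recombinant virus. A single loxP site permits Cre-mediated fusion with compatible donor plasmids to add more genes.

According to the record, the plasmid is meant for insect cell production of these subunits. The associated publication concerns structural analysis of chaperone-mediated assembly of the human 20S proteasome, which suggests it is used together with constructs encoding the remaining subunits.
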