Addgene plasmid #217895: pACEBac1-PSMB1-PSMB2-PSMB3-PSMB4
Purpose: Insect cell expression of human 20S CP proteasome subunit beta type-1 (PSMB1), beta type-2 (PSMB2), beta type-3 (PSMB3), and beta type-4 (PSMB4)
Depositing lab: Brenda Schulman. Depositing organization: Max Planck Institute of Biochemistry. Publication: Visualizing chaperone-mediated multistep assembly of the human 20S proteasome. Adolf F, Du J, Goodall EA, Walsh RM Jr, Rawson S, von Gronau S, Harper JW, Hanna J, Schulman BA. Nat Struct Mol Biol. 2024 Apr 10. doi: 10.1038/s41594-024-01268-9. PubMed 38600324.
Backbone
  Vector backbone: pACEBac1
  Total vector size (bp): 7496
  Vector type: Insect Expression
Growth in bacteria
  Bacterial resistance: Gentamicin, 10 μg/mL
  Growth temperature: 37°C
  Growth strain: DH5alpha
  Copy number: Unknown
Gene/Insert 1
  Gene/Insert name: PSMB1
  Species: H. sapiens (human)
  Entrez Gene: PSMB1 (a.k.a. HC5, NEDMHAL, PMSB1, PSC5)
Gene/Insert 2
  Gene/Insert name: PSMB2
  Species: H. sapiens (human)
  Entrez Gene: PSMB2 (a.k.a. HC7-I)
Gene/Insert 3
  Gene/Insert name: PSMB3
  Species: H. sapiens (human)
  Entrez Gene: PSMB3 (a.k.a. HC10-II)
Gene/Insert 4
  Gene/Insert name: PSMB4
  Species: H. sapiens (human)
  Entrez Gene: PSMB4 (a.k.a. HN3, HsN3, PRAAS3, PROS-26, PROS26)
Terms and licenses: Academic/Nonprofit Terms; Industry Terms: Not Available to Industry
How to cite: pACEBac1-PSMB1-PSMB2-PSMB3-PSMB4 was a gift from Brenda Schulman (Addgene plasmid # 217895 ; http://n2t.net/addgene:217895 ; RRID:Addgene_217895)
